>Addgene plasmid #182376 | psiCheck2-SV40p-3xFLAG-CMVp-mito-mTFP1 | addgene full sequence | sequence record 358111 | Addgene NGS Result
AGATCTGCGCAGCACCATGGCCTGAAATAACCTCTGAAAGAGGAACTTGGTTAGGTACCTTCTGAGGCGG
AAAGAACCAGCTGTGGAATGTGTGTCAGTTAGGGTGTGGAAAGTCCCCAGGCTCCCCAGCAGGCAGAAGT
ATGCAAAGCATGCATCTCAATTAGTCAGCAACCAGGTGTGGAAAGTCCCCAGGCTCCCCAGCAGGCAGAA
GTATGCAAAGCATGCATCTCAATTAGTCAGCAACCATAGTCCCGCCCCTAACTCCGCCCATCCCGCCCCT
AACTCCGCCCAGTTCCGCCCATTCTCCGCCCCATGGCTGACTAATTTTTTTTATTTATGCAGAGGCCGAG
GCCGCCTCGGCCTCTGAGCTATTCCAGAAGTAGTGAGGAGGCTTTTTTGGAGGCCTAGGCTTTTGCAAAA
AGCTTGATTCTTCTGACACAACAGTCTCGAACTTAAGCTGCAGAAGTTGGTCGTGAGGCACTGGGCAGGT
AAGTATCAAGGTTACAAGACAGGTTTAAGGAGACCAATAGAAACTGGGCTTGTCGAGACAGAGAAGACTC
TTGCGTTTCTGATAGGCACCTATTGGTCTTACTGACATCCACTTTGCCTTTCTCTCCACAGGTGTCCACT
CCCAGTTCAATTACAGCTCTTAAGGCTAGAGTACTTAATACGACTCACTATAGGCTAGCATGGACTATAA
GGACCACGACGGAGACTACAAGGATCATGATATTGATTACAAAGACGATGACGATAAGTAAGCGGCCGCT
GGCCGCAATAAAATATCTTTATTTTCATTACATCTGTGTGTTGGTTTTTTGTGTGGAATTCCGTTACATA
ACTTACGGTAAATGGCCCGCCTGGCTGACCGCCCAACGACCCCCGCCCATTGACGTCAATAATGACGTAT
GTTCCCATAGTAACGCCAATAGGGACTTTCCATTGACGTCAATGGGTGGAGTATTTACGGTAAACTGCCC
ACTTGGCAGTACATCAAGTGTATCATATGCCAAGTACGCCCCCTATTGACGTCAATGACGGTAAATGGCC
CGCCTGGCATTATGCCCAGTACATGACCTTATGGGACTTTCCTACTTGGCAGTACATCTACGTATTAGTC
ATCGCTATTACCATGGTGATGCGGTTTTGGCAGTACATCAATGGGCGTGGATAGCGGTTTGACTCACGGG
GATTTCCAAGTCTCCACCCCATTGACGTCAATGGGAGTTTGTTTTGGCACCAAAATCAACGGGACTTTCC
AAAATGTCGTAACAACTCCGCCCCATTGACGCAAATGGGCGGTAGGCGTGTACGGTGGGAGGTCTATATA
AGCAGAGCTGGTTTAGTGAACCGTCAGATCCGCTAGCATGTCCGTCCTGACGCCGCTGCTGCTGCGGGGC
TTGACAGGCTCGGCCCGGCGGCTCCCAGTGCCGCGCGCCAAGATCCATTCGTTGGGGGATCTGTCCGTCC
TGACGCCGCTGCTGCTGCGGGGCTTGACAGGCTCGGCCCGGCGGCTCCCAGTGCCGCGCGCCAAGATCCA
TTCGTTGGGGGATCCACCGGTCGCCACCATGGTGAGCAAGGGCGAGGAGACCACAATGGGCGTAATCAAG
CCCGACATGAAGATCAAGCTGAAGATGGAGGGCAACGTGAATGGCCACGCCTTCGTGATCGAGGGCGAGG
GCGAGGGCAAGCCCTACGACGGCACCAACACCATCAACCTGGAGGTGAAGGAGGGAGCCCCCCTGCCCTT
CTCCTACGACATTCTGACCACCGCGTTCGCCTACGGCAACAGGGCCTTCACCAAGTACCCCGACGACATC
CCCAACTACTTCAAGCAGTCCTTCCCCGAGGGCTACTCTTGGGAGCGCACCATGACCTTCGAGGACAAGG
GCATCGTGAAGGTGAAGTCCGACATCTCCATGGAGGAGGACTCCTTCATCTACGAGATACACCTCAAGGG
CGAGAACTTCCCCCCCAACGGCCCCGTGATGCAGAAGAAGACCACCGGCTGGGACGCCTCCACCGAGAGG
ATGTACGTGCGCGACGGCGTGCTGAAGGGCGACGTCAAGCACAAGCTGCTGCTGGAGGGCGGCGGCCACC
ACCGCGTTGACTTCAAGACCATCTACAGGGCCAAGAAGGCGGTGAAGCTGCCCGACTATCACTTTGTGGA
CCACCGCATCGAGATCCTGAACCACGACAAGGACTACAACAAGGTGACCGTTTACGAGAGCGCCGTGGCC
CGCAACTCCACCGACGGCATGGACGAGCTGTACAAGTAACTCGAGTCTAGAGTCGGGGCGGCCGGCCGCT
TCGAGCAGACATGATAAGATACATTGATGAGTTTGGACAAACCACAACTAGAATGCAGTGAAAAAAATGC
TTTATTTGTGAAATTTGTGATGCTATTGCTTTATTTGTAACCATTATAAGCTGCAATAAACAAGTTAACA
ACAACAATTGCATTCATTTTATGTTTCAGGTTCAGGGGGAGGTGTGGGAGGTTTTTTAAAGCAAGTAAAA
CCTCTACAAATGTGGTAAAATCGATAAGGATCCAGGTGGCACTTTTCGGGGAAATGTGCGCGGAACCCCT
ATTTGTTTATTTTTCTAAATACATTCAAATATGTATCCGCTCATGAGACAATAACCCTGATAAATGCTTC
AATAATATTGAAAAAGGAAGAGTATGAGTATTCAACATTTCCGTGTCGCCCTTATTCCCTTTTTTGCGGC
ATTTTGCCTTCCTGTTTTTGCTCACCCAGAAACGCTGGTGAAAGTAAAAGATGCTGAAGATCAGTTGGGT
GCACGAGTGGGTTACATCGAACTGGATCTCAACAGCGGTAAGATCCTTGAGAGTTTTCGCCCCGAAGAAC
GTTTTCCAATGATGAGCACTTTTAAAGTTCTGCTATGTGGCGCGGTATTATCCCGTATTGACGCCGGGCA
AGAGCAACTCGGTCGCCGCATACACTATTCTCAGAATGACTTGGTTGAGTACTCACCAGTCACAGAAAAG
CATCTTACGGATGGCATGACAGTAAGAGAATTATGCAGTGCTGCCATAACCATGAGTGATAACACTGCGG
CCAACTTACTTCTGACAACGATCGGAGGACCGAAGGAGCTAACCGCTTTTTTGCACAACATGGGGGATCA
TGTAACTCGCCTTGATCGTTGGGAACCGGAGCTGAATGAAGCCATACCAAACGACGAGCGTGACACCACG
ATGCCTGTAGCAATGGCAACAACGTTGCGCAAACTATTAACTGGCGAACTACTTACTCTAGCTTCCCGGC
AACAATTAATAGACTGGATGGAGGCGGATAAAGTTGCAGGACCACTTCTGCGCTCGGCCCTTCCGGCTGG
CTGGTTTATTGCTGATAAATCTGGAGCCGGTGAGCGTGGGTCTCGCGGTATCATTGCAGCACTGGGGCCA
GATGGTAAGCCCTCCCGTATCGTAGTTATCTACACGACGGGGAGTCAGGCAACTATGGATGAACGAAATA
GACAGATCGCTGAGATAGGTGCCTCACTGATTAAGCATTGGTAACTGTCAGACCAAGTTTACTCATATAT
ACTTTAGATTGATTTAAAACTTCATTTTTAATTTAAAAGGATCTAGGTGAAGATCCTTTTTGATAATCTC
ATGACCAAAATCCCTTAACGTGAGTTTTCGTTCCACTGAGCGTCAGACCCCGTAGAAAAGATCAAAGGAT
CTTCTTGAGATCCTTTTTTTCTGCGCGTAATCTGCTGCTTGCAAACAAAAAAACCACCGCTACCAGCGGT
GGTTTGTTTGCCGGATCAAGAGCTACCAACTCTTTTTCCGAAGGTAACTGGCTTCAGCAGAGCGCAGATA
CCAAATACTGTTCTTCTAGTGTAGCCGTAGTTAGGCCACCACTTCAAGAACTCTGTAGCACCGCCTACAT
ACCTCGCTCTGCTAATCCTGTTACCAGTGGCTGCTGCCAGTGGCGATAAGTCGTGTCTTACCGGGTTGGA
CTCAAGACGATAGTTACCGGATAAGGCGCAGCGGTCGGGCTGAACGGGGGGTTCGTGCACACAGCCCAGC
TTGGAGCGAACGACCTACACCGAACTGAGATACCTACAGCGTGAGCTATGAGAAAGCGCCACGCTTCCCG
AAGGGAGAAAGGCGGACAGGTATCCGGTAAGCGGCAGGGTCGGAACAGGAGAGCGCACGAGGGAGCTTCC
AGGGGGAAACGCCTGGTATCTTTATAGTCCTGTCGGGTTTCGCCACCTCTGACTTGAGCGTCGATTTTTG
TGATGCTCGTCAGGGGGGCGGAGCCTATGGAAAAACGCCAGCAACGCGGCCTTTTTACGGTTCCTGGCCT
TTTGCTGGCCTTTTGCTCACATGGCTCGAC
Features (pLannotate 1.2.2; 14 found; start..end, strand, type, name):
     62..419     +  promoter       SV40 promoter: SV40 enhancer and early promoter
    489..621     +  intron         chimeric intron: chimera between introns from human β-globin and immunoglobulin heavy chain genes
    666..684     +  promoter       T7 promoter: promoter for bacteriophage T7 RNA polymerase
    777..825     +  polyA_signal   poly(A) signal: synthetic polyadenylation signal
    832..1135    +  enhancer       CMV enhancer: human cytomegalovirus immediate early enhancer
   1136..1339    +  promoter       CMV promoter: human cytomegalovirus (CMV) immediate early promoter
   1368..1442    +  CDS            COX8 presequence: mitochondrial presequence of human cytochrome c oxidase subunit VIII (Rizutto et al., 1989)
   1462..1535    +  CDS            COX8 presequence (fragment): mitochondrial presequence of human cytochrome c oxidase subunit VIII (Rizutto et al., 1989)
   1569..2279    +  CDS            mTFP1: monomeric teal (cyan) fluorescent protein (Ai et al., 2006) mammalian codon-optimized
   2325..2446    -  polyA_signal   SV40 poly(A) signal: SV40 polyadenylation signal
   2469..2537    -  CDS            large T antigen (fragment): large T antigen from SV40 (simian virus 40)
   2579..2683    +  promoter       AmpR promoter: bla
   2684..3544    +  CDS            AmpR: β-lactamase; bla; confers resistance to ampicillin, carbenicillin, and related antibiotics
   3715..4303    +  rep_origin     ori: high-copy-number ColE1/pMB1/pBR322/pUC origin of replication
