[The description below was written by a language model from this plasmid's Addgene catalogue record and pLannotate feature annotations shown in this document.]
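Description:
psiCheck2-SV40p-3xFLAG-CMVp-mito-mTFP1 is a 4,370 bp mammalian expression plasmid built on the psiCheck2 backbone. It carries two independent transcription units. In bacteria it is maintained through a high-copy ColE1/pUC-type origin and selected with ampicillin via the β-lactamase (AmpR) gene and its own promoter. The positions normally used for reporter genes in this backbone have been taken over by the two inserts described in the record, and no luciferase coding sequences appear in the annotated features.

The first unit is driven by the SV40 enhancer/early promoter. This is followed by a chimeric β-globin/immunoglobulin intron, which generally improves mRNA processing and expression, and a T7 promoter that can serve for in vitro transcription or as a sequencing primer site. A short synthetic 3xFLAG sequence (72 bp) lies between the T7 promoter and a synthetic poly(A) signal. The automated annotation did not call the tag itself, but the catalogue entry places it there. As recorded, this cassette encodes only the epitope tag, and the retained NotI site is consistent with use as an empty-tag control or as a recipient for FLAG-tagged inserts, though the record does not say so.

The second unit uses the CMV immediate-early enhancer and promoter to express mito-mTFP1. This is a tandem pair of COX8 mitochondrial presequences (the second annotated as a fragment) placed upstream of the mammalian codon-optimized monomeric teal fluorescent protein, with an SV40 poly(A) region downstream that is annotated in the reverse orientation. The presequences direct mTFP1 into the mitochondrial matrix, so transfected cells have fluorescently labelled mitochondria. The associated study concerns mitochondrial translation in axons.
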