Addgene plasmid #182376: psiCheck2-SV40p-3xFLAG-CMVp-mito-mTFP1
Purpose: Dual expression construct encoding 3xFLAG and mito-mTFP1 from separate promoters
Depositing lab: Chunghun Lim. Depositing organization: Ulsan National Institute of Science and Technology (UNIST). Publication: mtIF3 is locally translated in axons and regulates mitochondrial translation for axonal growth. Lee S, Park D, Lim C, Kim JI, Min KT. BMC Biol. 2022 Jan 7;20(1):12. doi: 10.1186/s12915-021-01215-w. PubMed 34996455.
Backbone
  Vector backbone: psiCheck2
  Backbone size w/o insert (bp): 3386
  Total vector size (bp): 4370
  Vector type: Mammalian Expression
Growth in bacteria
  Bacterial resistance: Ampicillin, 100 μg/mL
  Growth temperature: 37°C
  Growth strain: DH5alpha
  Copy number: High Copy
Gene/Insert 1
  Gene/Insert name: 3xFlag
  Species: Synthetic
  Insert size (bp): 72
  Promoter: SV40 promoter
  Cloning method: Restriction Enzyme; 5′ cloning site NheI (destroyed during cloning); 3′ cloning site NotI (not destroyed)
  Sequencing primers: 5′ AATACGACTCACTATAG
Gene/Insert 2
  Gene/Insert name: mito-mTFP1
  Species: Synthetic
  Insert size (bp): 912
  Promoter: CMV promoter
  Cloning method: Restriction Enzyme; 5′ cloning site EcoRI (not destroyed); 3′ cloning site XhoI (not destroyed)
  Sequencing primers: 5′ GTGTGTTGGTTTTTTGTGTG; 3′ AAA TAA AGC AAT AGC ATC AC
Terms and licenses: Academic/Nonprofit Terms; Industry Terms: Not Available to Industry
How to cite: psiCheck2-SV40p-3xFLAG-CMVp-mito-mTFP1 was a gift from Chunghun Lim (Addgene plasmid # 182376 ; http://n2t.net/addgene:182376 ; RRID:Addgene_182376)
